Addgene plasmid #135861: D48_Ld_353820
Purpose: Expression of Leishmania donovani ectodomain in mammalian cells
Depositing lab: Gavin Wright. Depositing organization: Wellcome Sanger Institute. Publication: Systematic identification of genes encoding cell surface and secreted proteins that are essential for in vitro growth and infection in Leishmania donovani. Roberts AJ, Ong HB, Clare S, Brandt C, Harcourt K, Franssen SU, Cotton JA, Muller-Sienerth N, Wright GJ. PLoS Pathog. 2022 Feb 24;18(2):e1010364. doi: 10.1371/journal.ppat.1010364. eCollection 2022 Feb. PubMed 35202447.
Backbone
  Vector backbone: pTT3
  Backbone manufacturer: Yves Durocher, NRC
  Backbone size w/o insert (bp): 6132
  Vector type: Mammalian Expression
Growth in bacteria
  Bacterial resistance: Ampicillin, 100 μg/mL
  Growth temperature: 37°C
  Growth strain: DH5alpha
  Copy number: High Copy
Gene/Insert
  Gene/Insert name: Enriched in surface-labeled proteome protein 9, putative (alt name: LDPBK_353820)
  Species: Leishmania donovani
  Insert size (bp): 1647
  Tag / fusion protein: biotinylation sequence and His tag (C terminal on insert)
  Cloning method: Unknown
Terms and licenses: Academic/Nonprofit Terms; Industry Terms: Not Available to Industry
How to cite: D48_Ld_353820 was a gift from Gavin Wright (Addgene plasmid # 135861 ; http://n2t.net/addgene:135861 ; RRID:Addgene_135861)
