[The description below was written by a language model from this plasmid's Addgene catalogue record and pLannotate feature annotations shown in this document.]
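Description:
D48_Ld_353820 is a mammalian expression plasmid built on the pTT3 backbone for producing the ectodomain of a Leishmania donovani protein as a soluble, secreted recombinant protein. The insert (about 1.65 kb) encodes the extracellular region of LDPBK_353820, annotated as "enriched in surface-labeled proteome protein 9, putative". The plasmid is maintained in E. coli through a high-copy ColE1/pUC-type origin and is selected with ampicillin via the β-lactamase gene and its own promoter. The sequenced record is 7,779 nt, which matches the stated backbone plus insert.

Transcription is driven by the human CMV immediate-early enhancer and promoter. These are followed by adenovirus-derived leader and splice elements and a chimeric intron fragment, which improve mRNA processing and expression. The short antisense "PTP" hit in this region is most likely a by-product of the adenoviral leader sequence rather than a functional coding element. A mouse immunoglobulin heavy chain signal sequence fragment lies just upstream of the unannotated stretch that presumably holds the insert, and it directs the ectodomain into the secretory pathway. The rabbit β-globin polyadenylation signal terminates the transcript. According to the catalogue entry, the insert carries a C-terminal biotinylation sequence and a His tag. These tags were not detected by the feature annotation. They would allow site-specific biotinylation for capture on streptavidin and purification by metal affinity.

An Epstein-Barr virus oriP fragment supports episomal retention and higher yields in cells that express EBNA1, as is usual for pTT-series transient expression. Residual lac, tet and bla fragments are backbone remnants. The construct belongs to a set made to study L. donovani cell surface and secreted proteins.
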