Features (pLannotate 1.2.2; 17 found; start..end, strand, type, name):
      1..380     +  enhancer       CMV enhancer: human cytomegalovirus immediate early enhancer
    382..581     +  promoter       CMV promoter: human cytomegalovirus (CMV) immediate early promoter
    649..687     +  misc_feature   Ad SA (fragment): adenovirus major late transcript splice acceptor (Friedrich and Soriano, 1991)
    720..929     -  CDS            PTP (fragment): TERM_ADE02 - Experimental evidence at protein level: Swiss-Prot protein existence level 1. Protein covalently bound to the viral DNA that acts as a primer for viral genomic replication by DNA strand displacement. Assembles on the viral origin of replication in an initiation complex with viral polymerase, DBP, host NFIA and host POU2F1/OCT1. During initiation, the polymerase covalently couples the first dCTP with Ser- 580 of pTP. The terminal protein stimulates the template activity over 20 fold compared to protein-free templates. Neo-synthesized viral genomes are linked to two preterminal prot
    960..1049    +  intron         chimeric intron (fragment): chimera between introns from adenovirus and immunoglobulin heavy chain genes
   1068..1114    +  CDS            IgH signal sequence (fragment): signal sequence from the mouse immunoglobulin heavy chain variable region
   3006..3061    +  polyA_signal   β-globin poly(A) signal: rabbit β-globin polyadenylation signal (Gil and Proudfoot, 1987)
   3575..5256    -  rep_origin     oriP (fragment): Epstein-Barr virus oriP replication origin (Yates et al., 2000)
   5383..5487    +  promoter       AmpR promoter: bla
   5488..6348    +  CDS            AmpR: β-lactamase; bla; confers resistance to ampicillin, carbenicillin, and related antibiotics
   6519..7107    +  rep_origin     ori: high-copy-number ColE1/pMB1/pBR322/pUC origin of replication
   7290..7382    +  CDS            lacI (fragment): lac repressor; lacI; The lac repressor binds to the lac operator to inhibit transcription in E. coli. This inhibition can be relieved by adding lactose or isopropyl-β-D-thiogalactopyranoside (IPTG).
   7395..7416    +  protein_bind   CAP binding site: CAP binding activates transcription in the presence of cAMP. E. coli catabolite activator protein
   7431..7461    +  promoter       lac promoter: promoter for the E. coli lac operon
   7469..7485    +  protein_bind   lac operator: The lac repressor binds to the lac operator to inhibit transcription in E. coli. This inhibition can be relieved by adding lactose or isopropyl-β-D-thiogalactopyranoside (IPTG). lac repressor encoded by lacI
   7555..7571    +  promoter       tet promoter (fragment): E. coli promoter for tetracycline efflux protein gene
   7581..7606    -  CDS            bla(M) (fragment): β-lactamase lacking the signal sequence; bla(M); allows cytosolic expression of β-lactamase
>Addgene plasmid #135861 | D48_Ld_353820 | addgene full sequence | sequence record 274721 | Addgene NGS Result
GACATTGATTATTGACTAGTTATTAATAGTAATCAATTACGGGGTCATTAGTTCATAGCCCATATATGGA
GTTCCGCGTTACATAACTTACGGTAAATGGCCCGCCTGGCTGACCGCCCAACGACCCCCGCCCATTGACG
TCAATAATGACGTATGTTCCCATAGTAACGCCAATAGGGACTTTCCATTGACGTCAATGGGTGGAGTATT
TACGGTAAACTGCCCACTTGGCAGTACATCAAGTGTATCATATGCCAAGTCCGCCCCCTATTGACGTCAA
TGACGGTAAATGGCCCGCCTGGCATTATGCCCAGTACATGACCTTACGGGACTTTCCTACTTGGCAGTAC
ATCTACGTATTAGTCATCGCTATTACCATGGTGATGCGGTTTTGGCAGTACACCAATGGGCGTGGATAGC
GGTTTGACTCACGGGGATTTCCAAGTCTCCACCCCATTGACGTCAATGGGAGTTTGTTTTGGCACCAAAA
TCAACGGGACTTTCCAAAATGTCGTAATAACCCCGCCCCGTTGACGCAAATGGGCGGTAGGCGTGTACGG
TGGGAGGTCTATATAAGCAGAGCTCGTTTAGTGAACCGTCAGATCCTCACTCTCTTCCGCATCGCTGTCT
GCGAGGGCCAGCTGTTGGGCTCGCGGTTGAGGACAAACTCTTCGCGGTCTTTCCAGTACTCTTGGATCGG
AAACCCGTCGGCCTCCGAACGGTACTCCGCCACCGAGGGACCTGAGCGAGTCCGCATCGACCGGATCGGA
AAACCTCTCGAGAAAGGCGTCTAACCAGTCACAGTCGCAAGGTAGGCTGAGCACCGTGGCGGGCGGCAGC
GGGTGGCGGTCGGGGTTGTTTCTGGCGGAGGTGCTGCTGATGATGTAATTAAAGTAGGCGGTCTTGAGAC
GGCGGATGGTCGAGGTGAGGTGTGGCAGGCTTGAGATCCAGCTGTTGGGGTGAGTACTCCCTCTCAAAAG
CGGGCATTACTTCTGCGCTAAGATTGTCAGTTTCCAAAAACGAGGAGGATTTGATATTCACCTGGCCCGA
TCTGGCCATACACTTGAGTGACAATGACATCCACTTTGCCTTTCTCTCCACAGGTGTCCACTCCCAGGTC
CAAGTTTGCCACCATGGAGTTTCAGACCCAGGTACTCATGTCCCTGCTGCTCTGCATGTCTGGTGCGGCC
GCCACCGTGAACCTGCTGCCTCTGATGGGCGAGGGCCTGTTCGACGTGGAAGTCGTGTGCCGCAGCGCCA
TGCCCAGCGAGCCCACCGTGTACGACAGAAGCGTGATCAGCGCCTTCCGGTTCAGCGTGAACGCCAGCGC
CGACAGCACCAAAGAAAAAGTGCATCTGCCCCTGTACGTGGAACGGATCCTGGACAGCGACTACGTGCGG
ACCTACTACATCAACAGCACCGACAAGTACAGCATCAGCGACAGCAAGGGCTGCGTGCACACCAAGGGAC
TGTACGAGAGCAGCGACGAGGTGCTGCTGAGCGAGAGCCTGATCACCATGCTGCGGAGCCCCCTGAGCGC
CACCCCCAGCCCTAGCATGATCAGAGGAATCGCCGCCGACAACTACTCCAGCCAGTACAACCTGACCATC
CCCAGCAGCTACGGCGGCCTGGGCAGCCCTGCCACATATAGAGCCGCCGTGCTGACCTCCACCCAGCACT
GGCTGGTCAACCTGATGCAGGTCGACCTCACCCCCGTGTCCATCGAAGTGATGACCACCGACAGCGCCTC
CAAGATCAACAACTGCCTGTTCACCTTCAGCTTTTTCGGCAGCAATGTGTCTGCCGTGCGGGGCTCCCTG
CCCAGCTCCTGCAAGAACAGCAGCTCCGAGCACCCCAGAGTGTGGAAAAGCAGCAACGTGGCCCTGCCTA
TGATGCGGGCCCTGGCTGGCGCCGCTAAGGCCTTCAGCAGCAGACCCAGCGTGTTCAGCTCCAGCAGCGA
GACAAGCTCCTCCACCAGCGCTGCCGACACCGCCAACTACACCATGCCCGCCTTCCCCGACGACTTTACC
GCCAATTTCCTGGTGGTGTCCCCCCTGAAGAAGTCCTTCTACCAGGTCCGAGAGAGCTACAGCCTGTACG
CCGGCTTCAGCCTGACCAGCCTGCAGTTCCCTCTGAAGGGCATTGCCGGCAGAGTGTACAAGCACGAGTG
GTACACCAACAGCTGGAACCAGATGAGCTACTACCACACCGAGTTCGCCGTGCCCTCCGGCCAGGAAATG
GCCGACGAGGCCCTGCGGAAGTACTTCTTCCCTGACCTGAACACCTGTCGGCGGGTCGTGATCGCCTACG
ACCTGATGGCCCGGTCTAGCAGCTCTCTGCTGCTGTACAGCCCCAACGTGCCCCCCACCTTCATCGGCAA
CCAGACCGTGCGGAACATCCCCTGCGGCGTGTGGGTGGCCGAGATCCAGGGCGTCAGAGTGACCTGGTAC
TGGGCCACCACCGATCTGGTGGATACCGCCAGCTTCTGGACCGTGGACAGCATCGAGAGCGGCGCCTCCG
CCTACACCAGGCTCGTGCGGATGACAGTGACCGGCAAAGGCGGCGCTCCCCCCCTGTTTGCCCACCACCC
ATTCTTTCCACAGTCCTACGCCTTTCCCGTGGACGACCGGGATGTGGCCTGCACCGCCATGATGCCTAGC
GAGGCCGACATGGGCTGCTACAGCTACGCCAAGAACGCCGATTACACCTACATCTACGAGATCACCAGCT
TCGTGCCCTATGTGCGGCGGAACGACTACCGGCTGCCTGCCGCCTGTGTGGGCGTGAAGATCCTGGGCTC
CATCCCTAGCTTCCAGTGCAACTACAAGGGCATCACCGGAGGCGCGCCCGGCAGCCTGCACCACATCCTG
GACGCCCAGAAGATGCTGTGGAACCACAGGGACAGGAACCTGCCTCCTCTGGCCCCTCTGGGCCCCCACC
ACCATCACCACCATTGAGTCTAGACACGTGATTAATTAAGGATCCCCCGACCTCGACCTCTGGCTAATAA
AGGAAATTTATTTTCATTGCAATAGTGTGTTGGAATTTTTTGTGTCTCTCACTCGGAAGGACATATGGGA
GGGCAAATCATTTGGTCGAGATCCCTCGGAGATCTCTAGCTAGAGGATCGATCCCCGCCCCGGACGAACT
AAACCTGACTACGACATCTCTGCCCCTTCTTCGCGGGGCAGTGCATGTAATCCCTTCAGTTGGTTGGTAC
AACTTGCCAACTGGGCCCTGTTCCACATGTGACACGGGGGGGGACCAAACACAAAGGGGTTCTCTGACTG
TAGTTGACATCCTTATAAATGGATGTGCACATTTGCCAACACTGAGTGGCTTTCATCCTGGAGCAGACTT
TGCAGTCTGTGGACTGCAACACAACATTGCCTTTATGTGTAACTCTTGGCTGAAGCTCTTACACCAATGC
TGGGGGACATGTACCTCCCAGGGGCCCAGGAAGACTACGGGAGGCTACACCAACGTCAATCAGAGGGGCC
TGTGTAGCTACCGATAAGCGGACCCTCAAGAGGGCATTAGCAATAGTGTTTATAAGGCCCCCTTGTTAAC
CCTAAACGGGTAGCATATGCTTCCCGGGTAGTAGTATATACTATCCAGACTAACCCTAATTCAATAGCAT
ATGTTACCCAACGGGAAGCATATGCTATCGAATTAGGGTTAGTAAAAGGGTCCTAAGGAACAGCGATATC
TCCCACCCCATGAGCTGTCACGGTTTTATTTACATGGGGTCAGGATTCCACGAGGGTAGTGAACCATTTT
AGTCACAAGGGCAGTGGCTGAAGATCAAGGAGCGGGCAGTGAACTCTCCTGAATCTTCGCCTGCTTCTTC
ATTCTCCTTCGTTTAGCTAATAGAATAACTGCTGAGTTGTGAACAGTAAGGTGTATGTGAGGTGCTCGAA
AACAAGGTTTCAGGTGACGCCCCCAGAATAAAATTTGGACGGGGGGTTCAGTGGTGGCATTGTGCTATGA
CACCAATATAACCCTCACAAACCCCTTGGGCAATAAATACTAGTGTAGGAATGAAACATTCTGAATATCT
TTAACAATAGAAATCCATGGGGTGGGGACAAGCCGTAAAGACTGGATGTCCATCTCACACGAATTTATGG
CTATGGGCAACACATAATCCTAGTGCAATATGATACTGGGGTTATTAAGATGTGTCCCAGGCAGGGACCA
AGACAGGTGAACCATGTTGTTACACTCTATTTGTAACAAGGGGAAAGAGAGTGGACGCCGACAGCAGCGG
ACTCCACTGGTTGTCTCTAACACCCCCGAAAATTAAACGGGGCTCCACGCCAATGGGGCCCATAAACAAA
GACAAGTGGCCACTCTTTTTTTTGAAATTGTGGAGTGGGGGCACGCGTCAGCCCCCACACGCCGCCCTGC
GGTTTTGGACTGTAAAATAAGGGTGTAATAACTTGGCTGATTGTAACCCCGCTAACCACTGCGGTCAAAC
CACTTGCCCACAAAACCACTAATGGCACCCCGGGGAATACCTGCATAAGTAGGTGGGCGGGCCAAGATAG
GGGCGCGATTGCTGCGATCTGGAGGACAAATTACACACACTTGCGCCTGAGCGCCAAGCACAGGGTTGTT
GGTCCTCATATTCACGAGGTCGCTGAGAGCACGGTGGGCTAATGTTGCCATGGGTAGCATATACTACCCA
AATATCTGGATAGCATATGCTATCCTAATCTATATCTGGGTAGCATAGGCTATCCTAATCTATATCTGGG
TAGCATATGCTATCCTAATCTATATCTGGGTAGTATATGCTATCCTAATTTATATCTGGGTAGCATAGGC
TATCCTAATCTATATCTGGGTAGCATATGCTATCCTAATCTATATCTGGGTAGTATATGCTATCCTAATC
TGTATCCGGGTAGCATATGCTATCCTAATAGAGATTAGGGTAGTATATGCTATCCTAATTTATATCTGGG
TAGCATATACTACCCAAATATCTGGATAGCATATGCTATCCTAATCTATATCTGGGTAGCATATGCTATC
CTAATCTATATCTGGGTAGCATAGGCTATCCTAATCTATATCTGGGTAGCATATGCTATCCTAATCTATA
TCTGGGTAGTATATGCTATCCTAATTTATATCTGGGTAGCATAGGCTATCCTAATCTATATCTGGGTAGC
ATATGCTATCCTAATCTATATCTGGGTAGTATATGCTATCCTAATCTGTATCCGGGTAGCATATGCTATC
CTCATGATAAGCTGTCAAACATGAGAATTTTCTTGAAGACGAAAGGGCCTCGTGATACGCCTATTTTTAT
AGGTTAATGTCATGATAATAATGGTTTCTTAGACGTCAGGTGGCACTTTTCGGGGAAATGTGCGCGGAAC
CCCTATTTGTTTATTTTTCTAAATACATTCAAATATGTATCCGCTCATGAGACAATAACCCTGATAAATG
CTTCAATAATATTGAAAAAGGAAGAGTATGAGTATTCAACATTTCCGTGTCGCCCTTATTCCCTTTTTTG
CGGCATTTTGCCTTCCTGTTTTTGCTCACCCAGAAACGCTGGTGAAAGTAAAAGATGCTGAAGATCAGTT
GGGTGCACGAGTGGGTTACATCGAACTGGATCTCAACAGCGGTAAGATCCTTGAGAGTTTTCGCCCCGAA
GAACGTTTTCCAATGATGAGCACTTTTAAAGTTCTGCTATGTGGCGCGGTATTATCCCGTGTTGACGCCG
GGCAAGAGCAACTCGGTCGCCGCATACACTATTCTCAGAATGACTTGGTTGAGTACTCACCAGTCACAGA
AAAGCATCTTACGGATGGCATGACAGTAAGAGAATTATGCAGTGCTGCCATAACCATGAGTGATAACACT
GCGGCCAACTTACTTCTGACAACGATCGGAGGACCGAAGGAGCTAACCGCTTTTTTGCACAACATGGGGG
ATCATGTAACTCGCCTTGATCGTTGGGAACCGGAGCTGAATGAAGCCATACCAAACGACGAGCGTGACAC
CACGATGCCTGCAGCAATGGCAACAACGTTGCGCAAACTATTAACTGGCGAACTACTTACTCTAGCTTCC
CGGCAACAATTAATAGACTGGATGGAGGCGGATAAAGTTGCAGGACCACTTCTGCGCTCGGCCCTTCCGG
CTGGCTGGTTTATTGCTGATAAATCTGGAGCCGGTGAGCGTGGGTCTCGCGGTATCATTGCAGCACTGGG
GCCAGATGGTAAGCCCTCCCGTATCGTAGTTATCTACACGACGGGGAGTCAGGCAACTATGGATGAACGA
AATAGACAGATCGCTGAGATAGGTGCCTCACTGATTAAGCATTGGTAACTGTCAGACCAAGTTTACTCAT
ATATACTTTAGATTGATTTAAAACTTCATTTTTAATTTAAAAGGATCTAGGTGAAGATCCTTTTTGATAA
TCTCATGACCAAAATCCCTTAACGTGAGTTTTCGTTCCACTGAGCGTCAGACCCCGTAGAAAAGATCAAA
GGATCTTCTTGAGATCCTTTTTTTCTGCGCGTAATCTGCTGCTTGCAAACAAAAAAACCACCGCTACCAG
CGGTGGTTTGTTTGCCGGATCAAGAGCTACCAACTCTTTTTCCGAAGGTAACTGGCTTCAGCAGAGCGCA
GATACCAAATACTGTTCTTCTAGTGTAGCCGTAGTTAGGCCACCACTTCAAGAACTCTGTAGCACCGCCT
ACATACCTCGCTCTGCTAATCCTGTTACCAGTGGCTGCTGCCAGTGGCGATAAGTCGTGTCTTACCGGGT
TGGACTCAAGACGATAGTTACCGGATAAGGCGCAGCGGTCGGGCTGAACGGGGGGTTCGTGCACACAGCC
CAGCTTGGAGCGAACGACCTACACCGAACTGAGATACCTACAGCGTGAGCTATGAGAAAGCGCCACGCTT
CCCGAAGGGAGAAAGGCGGACAGGTATCCGGTAAGCGGCAGGGTCGGAACAGGAGAGCGCACGAGGGAGC
TTCCAGGGGGAAACGCCTGGTATCTTTATAGTCCTGTCGGGTTTCGCCACCTCTGACTTGAGCGTCGATT
TTTGTGATGCTCGTCAGGGGGGCGGAGCCTATGGAAAAACGCCAGCAACGCGGCCTTTTTACGGTTCCTG
GCCTTTTGCTGGCCTTTTGCTCACATGTTCTTTCCTGCGTTATCCCCTGATTCTGTGGATAACCGTATTA
CCGCCTTTGAGTGAGCTGATACCGCTCGCCGCAGCCGAACGACCGAGCGCAGCGAGTCAGTGAGCGAGGA
AGCGGAAGAGCGCCCAATACGCAAACCGCCTCTCCCCGCGCGTTGGCCGATTCATTAATGCAGCTGGCAC
GACAGGTTTCCCGACTGGAAAGCGGGCAGTGAGCGCAACGCAATTAATGTGAGTTAGCTCACTCATTAGG
CACCCCAGGCTTTACACTTTATGCTTCCGGCTCGTATGTTGTGTGGAATTGTGAGCGGATAACAATTTCA
CACAGGAAACAGCTATGACCATGATTACGCCAAGCTCTAGCTAGAGGTCGACCAATTCTCATGTTTGACA
GCTTATCATCGCAGATCCGGGCAACGTTGTTGCCATTGCTGCAGGCGCAGAACTGGTAGGTATGGAAGAT
CTATACATTGAATCAATATTGGCAATTAGCCATATTAGTCATTGGTTATATAGCATAAATCAATATTGGC
TATTGGCCATTGCATACGTTGTATCTATATCATAATATGTACATTTATATTGGCTCATGTCCAATATGAC
CGCCATGTT
